>Addgene plasmid #197864 | pCMV_PACLight1 | addgene full sequence | sequence record 388329 | Addgene NGS Result
TGGTGATGCGGTTTTGGCAGTACATCAATGGGCGTGGATAGCGGTTTGACTCACGGGGATTTCCAAGTCT
CCACCCCATTGACGTCAATGGGAGTTTGTTTTGGCACCAAAATCAACGGGACTTTCCAAAATGTCGTAAC
AACTCCGCCCCATTGACGCAAATGGGCGGTAGGCGTGTACGGTGGGAGGTCTATATAAGCAGAGCTGGTT
TAGTGAACCGTCAGATCCGCTAGCGCTACCGGACTCAGATCTCGAGCTCAAGCTTGGATCCGGTACCTGC
GCGCCATGAAGACGATCATCGCCCTGAGCTACATCTTCTGCCTGGTGTTCGCCATGGCGGGCGTAGTGCA
CGTTTCCCTTGCTGCACTGCTCCTCTTGCCAATGGCGCCAGCCATGCACAGTGACTGCATCTTTAAGAAG
GAACAAGCTATGTGTCTCGAAAAAATCCAAAGAGCTAATGAGCTTATGGGCTTTAATGATTCTTCACCAG
GTTGCCCGGGTATGTGGGATAACATTACATGTTGGAAGCCCGCGCACGTAGGTGAAATGGTATTGGTTTC
TTGCGCTGAACTGTTCCGAATTTTTAACCCCGATCAAGTATGGGAAACGGAAACGATTGGTGAAAGTGAC
TTCGGAGACTCAAATAGTCTGGATCTCTCAGATATGGGTGTGGTCTCTCGGAATTGTACCGAGGATGGCT
GGTCCGAGCCGTTTCCGCATTATTTTGACGCATGTGGTTTCGACGAATACGAATCTGAGACCGGAGATCA
AGATTACTACTACCTTAGTGTAAAGGCACTGTATACAGTTGGTTACAGTACAAGTCTGGTTACACTCACT
ACAGCTATGGTAATCTTGTGCAGATTCAGGAAGCTCCATTGTACGCGAAATTTCATTCACATGAATTTGT
TCGTGTCTTTTATGCTCCGGGCTATTTCCGTTTTCATTAAAGACTGGATTCTGTACGCAGAGCAGGATTC
AAACCATTGTTTCATCAGTACAGTAGAATGTAAGGCAGTAATGGTTTTTTTTCATTACTGCGTGGTTTCC
AACTACTTTTGGCTGTTTATAGAAGGTTTGTATCTGTTCACACTTCTGGTTGAAACTAAGAAGAAGGAGC
GACGGTACTTCTACTGGTACACAATTATAGGATGGGGCACTCCGACCGTCTGTGTGACAGTATGGGCGAC
ACTCCGGCTTTACTTCGACGACACAGGTTGTTGGGACATGAACGATTCCACGGCTCTCTGGTGGGTAATA
AAGGGGCCAGTCGTGGGGAGCATTATGGTTAATTTTGTCCTCTTTATCGGCATTATAGTAATCCTTGTCC
AGAAGCTGCAGCTGAGCTCACTCATTAACGTCTATATCAAGGCCGACAAGCAGAAGAACGGCATCAAGGC
GAACTTCAAGATCCGCCACAACATCGAGGACGGCGGCGTGCAGCTCGCCTACCACTACCAGCAGAACACC
CCCATCGGCGACGGCCCCGTGCTGCTGCCCGACAACCACTACCTGAGCGTGCAGTCCAAACTTTCGAAAG
ACCCCAACGAGAAGCGCGATCACATGGTCCTGCTGGAGTTCGTGACCGCCGCCGGGATCACTCTCGGCAT
GGACGAGCTGTACAAGGGCGGTACCGGAGGGAGCATGGTGAGCAAGGGCGAGGAGCTGTTCACCGGGGTG
GTGCCCATCCTGGTCGAGCTGGACGGCGACGTAAACGGCCACAAGTTCAGCGTGTCCGGCGAGGGTGAGG
GCGATGCCACCTACGGCAAGCTGACCCTGAAGTTCATCTGCACCACCGGCAAGCTGCCCGTGCCCTGGCC
CACCCTCGTGACCACCCTGACCTACGGCGTGCAGTGCTTCAGCCGCTACCCCGACCACATGAAGCAGCAC
GACTTCTTCAAGTCCGCCATGCCCGAAGGCTACATCCAGGAGCGCACCATCTTCTTCAAGGACGACGGCA
ACTACAAGACCCGCGCCGAGGTGAAGTTCGAGGGCGACACCCTGGTGAACCGCATCGAGCTGAAGGGCAT
CGACTTCAAGGAGGACGGCAACATCCTGGGGCACAAGCTGGAGTACAACAATCATGACCAACTGAATGAG
AGTTCTATATACTTGCGCCTCGCGCGAAGTACACTCCTGCTGATCCCTCTTTTTGGTATACATTACACAG
TCTTCGCGTTTAGTCCAGAGAACGTCAGTAAACGCGAAAGACTCGTCTTCGAACTGGGGTTGGGTTCATT
TCAGGGGTTCGTCGTTGCAGTACTTTATTGCTTTCTGAATGGCGAAGTCCAAGCAGAAATTAAGCGGAAG
TGGCGCTCTTGGAAGGTCAATCGCTATTTCGCCGTGGACTTCAAACATCGCCATCCCAGCTTGGCTTCCT
CAGGCGTGAATGGGGGCACGCAGTTGAGTATTCTGTCAAAGAGTTCATCCCAGATTAGAATGTCAGGTCT
CCCGGCCGACAACTTGGCCGCATGATGTACAGCGGCCGCGACTCTAGATCATAATCAGCCATACCACATT
TGTAGAGGTTTTACTTGCTTTAAAAAACCTCCCACACCTCCCCCTGAACCTGAAACATAAAATGAATGCA
ATTGTTGTTGTTAACTTGTTTATTGCAGCTTATAATGGTTACAAATAAAGCAATAGCATCACAAATTTCA
CAAATAAAGCATTTTTTTCACTGCATTCTAGTTGTGGTTTGTCCAAACTCATCAATGTATCTTAAGGCGT
AAATTGTAAGCGTTAATATTTTGTTAAAATTCGCGTTAAATTTTTGTTAAATCAGCTCATTTTTTAACCA
ATAGGCCGAAATCGGCAAAATCCCTTATAAATCAAAAGAATAGACCGAGATAGGGT
[37 nt withheld, positions 2857-2893]
AAAGAACGTGGACTCCAACGTCAAAGG
[49 nt withheld, positions 2921-2969]
T
[91 nt withheld, positions 2971-3061]
G
[124 nt withheld, positions 3063-3186]
CAGGTGGCACTTTTCGGGGAAATGTGCGCGGAACCCCTATTTGTTTATTTTTCTAAATACATTCAAATAT
GTATCCGCTCATGAGACAATAACCCTGATAAATGCTTCAATAATATTGAAAAAGGAAGAGTCCTGAGGCG
GAAAGAACCAGCTGTGGAATGTGTGTCAGTTAGGGTGTGGAAAGTCCCCAGGCTCCCCAGCAGGCAGAAG
TATGCAAAGCATGCATCTCAATTAGTCAGCAACCAGGTGTGGAAAGTCCCCAGGCTCCCCAGCAGGCAGA
AGTATGCAAAGCATGCATCTCAATTAGTCAGCAACCATAGTCCCGCCCCTAACTCCGCCCATCCCGCCCC
TAACTCCGCCCAGTTCCGCCCATTCTCCGCCCCATGGCTGACTAATTTTTTTTATTTATGCAGAGGCCGA
GGCCGCCTCGGCCTCTGAGCTATTCCAGAAGTAGTGAGGAGGCTTTTTTGGAGGCCTAGGCTTTTGCAAA
GATCGATCAAGAGACAGGATGAGGATCGTTTCGCATGATTGAACAAGATGGATTGCACGCAGGTTCTCCG
GCCGCTTGGGTGGAGAGGCTATTCGGCTATGACTGGGCACAACAGACAATCGGCTGCTCTGATGCCGCCG
TGTTCCGGCTGTCAGCGCAGGGGCGCCCGGTTCTTTTTGTCAAGACCGACCTGTCCGGTGCCCTGAATGA
ACTGCAAGACGAGGCAGCGCGGCTATCGTGGCTGGCCACGACGGGCGTTCCTTGCGCAGCTGTGCTCGAC
GTTGTCACTGAAGCGGGAAGGGACTGGCTGCTATTGGGCGAAGTGCCGGGGCAGGATCTCCTGTCATCTC
ACCTTGCTCCTGCCGAGAAAGTATCCATCATGGCTGATGCAATGCGGCGGCTGCATACGCTTGATCCGGC
TACCTGCCCATTCGACCACCAAGCGAAACATCGCATCGAGCGAGCACGTACTCGGATGGAAGCCGGTCTT
GTCGATCAGGATGATCTGGACGAAGAGCATCAGGGGCTCGCGCCAGCCGAACTGTTCGCCAGGCTCAAGG
CGAGCATGCCCGACGGCGAGGATCTCGTCGTGACCCATGGCGATGCCTGCTTGCCGAATATCATGGTGGA
AAATGGCCGCTTTTCTGGATTCATCGACTGTGGCCGGCTGGGTGTGGCGGACCGCTATCAGGACATAGCG
TTGGCTACCCGTGATATTGCTGAAGAGCTTGGCGGCGAATGGGCTGACCGCTTCCTCGTGCTTTACGGTA
TCGCCGCTCCCGATTCGCAGCGCATCGCCTTCTATCGCCTTCTTGACGAGTTCTTCTGAGCGGGACTCTG
GGGTTCGAAATGACCGACCAAGCGACGCCCAACCTGCCATCACGAGATTTCGATTCCACCGCCGCCTTCT
ATGAAAGGTTGGGCTTCGGAATCGTTTTCCGGGACGCCGGCTGGATGATCCTCCAGCGCGGGGATCTCAT
GCTGGAGTTCTTCGCCCACCCTAGGGGGAGGCTAACTGAAACACGGAAGGAGACAATACCGGAAGGAACC
CGCGCTATGACGGCAATAAAAAGACAGAATAAAACGCACGGTGTTGGGTCGTTTGTTCATAAACGCGGGG
TTCGGTCCCAGGGCTGGCACTCTGTCGATACCCCACCGAGACCCCATTGGGGCCAATACGCCCGCGTTTC
TTCCTTTTCCCCACCCCACCCCCCAAGTTCGGGTGAAGGCCCAGGGCTCGCAGCCAACGTCGGGGCGGCA
GGCCCTGCCATAGCCTCAGGTTACTCATATATACTTTAGATTGATTTAAAACTTCATTTTTAATTTAAAA
GGATCTAGGTGAAGATCCTTTTTGATAATCTCATGACCAAAATCCCTTAACGTGAGTTTTCGTTCCACTG
AGCGTCAGACCCCGTAGAAAAGATCAAAGGATCTTCTTGAGATCCTTTTTTTCTGCGCGTAATCTGCTGC
TTGCAAACAAAAAAACCACCGCTACCAGCGGTGGTTTGTTTGCCGGATCAAGAGCTACCAACTCTTTTTC
CGAAGGTAACTGGCTTCAGCAGAGCGCAGATACCAAATACTGTTCTTCTAGTGTAGCCGTAGTTAGGCCA
CCACTTCAAGAACTCTGTAGCACCGCCTACATACCTCGCTCTGCTAATCCTGTTACCAGTGGCTGCTGCC
AGTGGCGATAAGTCGTGTCTTACCGGGTTGGACTCAAGACGATAGTTACCGGATAAGGCGCAGCGGTCGG
GCTGAACGGGGGGTTCGTGCACACAGCCCAGCTTGGAGCGAACGACCTACACCGAACTGAGATACCTACA
GCGTGAGCTATGAGAAAGCGCCACGCTTCCCGAAGGGAGAAAGGCGGACAGGTATCCGGTAAGCGGCAGG
GTCGGAACAGGAGAGCGCACGAGGGAGCTTCCAGGGGGAAACGCCTGGTATCTTTATAGTCCTGTCGGGT
TTCGCCACCTCTGACTTGAGCGTCGATTTTTGTGATGCTCGTCAGGGGGGCGGAGCCTATGGAAAAACGC
CAGCAACGCGGCCTTTTTACGGTTCCTGGCCTTTTGCTGGCCTTTTGCTCACATGTTCTTTCCTGCGTTA
TCCCCTGATTCTGTGGATAACCGTATTACCGCCATGCATTAGTTATTAATAGTAATCAATTACGGGGTCA
TTAGTTCATAGCCCATATATGGAGTTCCGCGTTACATAACTTACGGTAAATGGCCCGCCTGGCTGACCGC
CCAACGACCCCCGCCCATTGACGTCAATAATGACGTATGTTCCCATAGTAACGCCAATAGGGACTTTCCA
TTGACGTCAATGGGTGGAGTATTTACGGTAAACTGCCCACTTGGCAGTACATCAAGTGTATCATATGCCA
AGTACGCCCCCTATTGACGTCAATGACGGTAAATGGCCCGCCTGGCATTATGCCCAGTACATGACCTTAT
GGGACTTTCCTACTTGGCAGTACATCTACGTATTAGTCATCGCTATTACCA
Features (pLannotate 1.2.2; 16 found; start..end, strand, type, name):
      3..206     +  promoter       CMV promoter: human cytomegalovirus (CMV) immediate early promoter
    229..265     +  misc_feature   MCS (fragment): multiple cloning site
    334..1341    +  CDS            ADCYAP1R1 (fragment): PACR_HUMAN - Experimental evidence at protein level: Swiss-Prot protein existence level 1. This is a receptor for PACAP-27 and PACAP-38. The activity of this receptor is mediated by G proteins which activate adenylyl cyclase. May regulate the release of adrenocorticotropin, luteinizing hormone, growth hormone, prolactin, epinephrine, and catecholamine. May play a role in spermatogenesis and sperm motility. Causes smooth muscle relaxation and secretion in the gastrointestinal tract. From Homo sapiens (Human).
   1345..2079    +  CDS            cEGFP: cEGFP is a basic (constitutively fluorescent) green fluorescent protein published in 2008, derived from Aequorea victoria.
   2113..2334    +  CDS            GIPR (fragment): GIPR_HUMAN - Experimental evidence at protein level: Swiss-Prot protein existence level 1. This is a receptor for GIP. The activity of this receptor is mediated by G proteins which activate adenylyl cyclase. From Homo sapiens (Human).
   2497..2580    +  CDS            large T antigen (fragment): large T antigen from SV40 (simian virus 40)
   2603..2724    +  polyA_signal   SV40 poly(A) signal: SV40 polyadenylation signal
   2758..3186    -  rep_origin     f1 ori (sequence partly withheld): f1 bacteriophage origin of replication; arrow indicates direction of (+) strand synthesis
   3213..3317    +  promoter       AmpR promoter: bla
   3319..3676    +  promoter       SV40 promoter: SV40 enhancer and early promoter
   3711..4505    +  CDS            NeoR/KanR: aminoglycoside phosphotransferase from Tn5; aph(3')-II (or nptII); confers resistance to neomycin, kanamycin, and G418 (Geneticin®)
   4526..4678    +  CDS            ble (fragment): BLE_KLEPN - Experimental evidence at protein level: Swiss-Prot protein existence level 1. Binding protein with a strong affinity to the bleomycin family of antibiotics. Binds to CL990; an antimitotic-antibiotic compound. From Klebsiella pneumoniae.
   4737..4784    +  polyA_signal   HSV TK poly(A) signal: herpes simplex virus thymidine kinase polyadenylation signal (Cole and Stacy, 1985)
   4875..4891    -  polyA_signal   bGH poly(A) signal (fragment): bovine growth hormone polyadenylation signal
   5113..5701    +  rep_origin     ori: high-copy-number ColE1/pMB1/pBR322/pUC origin of replication
   5876..2       +  enhancer       CMV enhancer (across the origin): human cytomegalovirus immediate early enhancer
