[The description below was written by a language model from this plasmid's Addgene catalogue record and pLannotate feature annotations shown in this document.]
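Description:
pCMV_PACLight1 is a mammalian expression plasmid of about 6.2 kb, built on a pCMV backbone, that encodes PACLight1, a genetically encoded fluorescent biosensor for the neuropeptide PACAP (pituitary adenylate cyclase activating peptide). The roughly 2.2 kb insert was cloned between HindIII and NotI sites, both retained, and sits downstream of the human cytomegalovirus immediate-early enhancer and promoter. Transcripts are terminated by an SV40 polyadenylation signal.

The feature table shows how the sensor is organised. A large portion of the human PAC1 receptor (ADCYAP1R1) is followed by a GFP-derived module, which the automated annotation matches to cEGFP. After this comes a further class B GPCR segment that the annotation tool assigned to the related GIP receptor. This segment most likely represents the remaining part of the receptor scaffold, but the record does not settle the question. The layout fits a design in which a fluorescent protein is inserted into the receptor so that ligand binding is reported as a change in green fluorescence. The exact insertion site and any engineered mutations are not stated.

The backbone carries a high-copy ColE1/pUC-type origin and an f1 origin. Its NeoR/KanR cassette is driven by tandem bacterial (bla) and SV40 early promoters and ends in an HSV TK polyadenylation signal, so it confers kanamycin resistance in E. coli and could allow G418 selection in mammalian cells. The short ble, bGH poly(A) and large T antigen matches appear to be backbone remnants. The plasmid is intended for transfecting mammalian cells to express the sensor and optically monitor PACAP and PAC1 receptor activation.
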