Addgene plasmid #197864: pCMV_PACLight1
Purpose: Mammalian expression of PACLight1 biosensor for PACAP (Pituitary Adenylate Cyclase Activating Peptide)
Depositing lab: Tommaso Patriarchi. Depositing organization: University of Zurich. Publication: Probing PAC1 receptor activation across species with an engineered sensor. Cola RB, Niethammer SN, Rajamannar P, Gresch A, Bhat MA, Assoumou K, Williams ET, Hauck P, Hartrampf N, Benke D, Stoeber M, Levkowitz G, Melzer S, Patriarchi T. Elife. 2024 Aug 15;13:RP96496. doi: 10.7554/eLife.96496. PubMed 39145773.
Backbone
  Vector backbone: pCMV
  Backbone size w/o insert (bp): 3986
  Total vector size (bp): 6176
  Vector type: Mammalian Expression
Growth in bacteria
  Bacterial resistance: Kanamycin, 50 μg/mL
  Growth temperature: 37°C
  Growth strain: DH5alpha
  Copy number: Unknown
Gene/Insert
  Gene/Insert name: PACLight1
  Species: H. sapiens (human), Synthetic
  Insert size (bp): 2190
  Promoter: CMV
  Cloning method: Restriction Enzyme; 5′ cloning site HindIII (not destroyed); 3′ cloning site NotI (not destroyed)
  Sequencing primers: 5′ cgcaaatgggcggtaggcgtg; 3′ aacttgtttattgcagct
Terms and licenses: Academic/Nonprofit Terms; Industry Terms: Not Available to Industry
Depositor comments: Please visit https://doi.org/10.1101/2024.02.06.579048 for bioRxiv preprint.
How to cite: pCMV_PACLight1 was a gift from Tommaso Patriarchi (Addgene plasmid # 197864 ; http://n2t.net/addgene:197864 ; RRID:Addgene_197864)
